>Addgene plasmid #86602 | MTST5 | addgene full sequence | sequence record 193516 | Addgene NGS Result
CTTAACTATGCGGCATCAGAGCAGATTGTACTGAGAGTGCACCATATGCGGTGTGAAATACCGCACAGAT
GCGTAAGGAGAAAATACCGCATCAGGCGCCATTCGCCATTCAGGCTGCGCAACTGTTGGGAAGGGCGATC
GGTGCGGGCCTCTTCGCTATTACGCCAGCTGGCGAAAGGGGGATGTGCTGCAAGGCGATTAAGTTGGGTA
ACGCCAGGGTTTTCCCAGTCACGACGTTGTAAAACGACGGCCAGTGAATTCGAGCTCGGTACCTCGCGAA
TGCATCTAGATCCAATTGACCGTACGTAATACGACTCACTATAGGGTTCGGTGGTCTATACTACTACCTA
AGTTGGATGTACTGGTGGAAGTGCTACCAACACAGTAATGCTGGTATAGGTAGGCAACACTACGACTTCA
GGAAGAGTCTAACGAATGTATGCATAATACTAATGCCTTACATGTGGAAGCACCCTATAACGGACAGGAT
GAGGCACAGGCACATGTGCAGGCAAGCTTTCAAGTGGATGTGCGGTGAAAATAAGTTCTGGCTAGTAAGG
GCTATGGAAAATCAACCTGACGAAAGGATACTAGCTCAAATGACGATAACGGACAGTGACTGGCAACCTG
AAGAATGGTACAAGAAGAGGCACGACCCTGGTGAAAATGACGTAATAAGGTGCGTATACATAGGTATAGA
AAATCTAGTAAATGCTACGTGCCCTGACATGGAAGACTACTACGCTATGACGGGTAATAAGCCTCTACTA
GAACTAAATAGTATAGGTCCTTGCACGCAATGCACGGTACACAAGCTAGAAGGTGTACACTGCATATGGT
GGATAGTAAGGAGGGACCACTTCCCTGTACCTATAATACAAATAGTAGACGTATTCAATCTATACAATTT
CGCTAGTGGTACGGTACTATGCATACAACACGCTGCTCACCCTTGGGGTGACTGGATGTTCGACGTACAA
TACGAAAGTTGCAGGATGTACAGGTGGTGGATGACGAGGAATGACTGGAGTGGTCCTAATAAGTGGAGTG
GTGCTCACAGTATATGCCAACCTCACTGCTGCAGGAGTGACGACAGTAGGGTAAGTAAGAGGATGGCTAC
GGTAACGAAGGAAGTAGTAGAAATGAGTCACATGGACCTAAAGAGGAGTGCTTACTGCAATAGGACGCAA
CTAGAAGAATACGACGCTTTCTACACGAGGTGGAAGTTCGTACCTTGGATGTACCCTGCTCCTCTACCTT
GCGAAGTACAAGACTTCGTAACGAGGAGGACGTTCGACTACCCTGACCCTACGGCTTGCGGTCTAGTTTA
AACATTGGATCGGATCCCGGGCCCGTCGACTGCAGAGGCCTGCATGCAAGCTTGGCGTAATCATGGTCAT
AGCTGTTTCCTGTGTGAAATTGTTATCCGCTCACAATTCCACACAACATACGAGCCGGAAGCATAAAGTG
TAAAGCCTGGGGTGCCTAATGAGTGAGCTAACTCACATTAATTGCGTTGCGCTCACTGCCCGCTTTCCAG
TCGGGAAACCTGTCGTGCCAGCTGCATTAATGAATCGGCCAACGCGCGGGGAGAGGCGGTTTGCGTATTG
GGCGCTCTTCCGCTTCCTCGCTCACTGACTCGCTGCGCTCGGTCGTTCGGCTGCGGCGAGCGGTATCAGC
TCACTCAAAGGCGGTAATACGGTTATCCACAGAATCAGGGGATAACGCAGGAAAGAACATGTGAGCAAAA
GGCCAGCAAAAGGCCAGGAACCGTAAAAAGGCCGCGTTGCTGGCGTTTTTCCATAGGCTCCGCCCCCCTG
ACGAGCATCACAAAAATCGACGCTCAAGTCAGAGGTGGCGAAACCCGACAGGACTATAAAGATACCAGGC
GTTTCCCCCTGGAAGCTCCCTCGTGCGCTCTCCTGTTCCGACCCTGCCGCTTACCGGATACCTGTCCGCC
TTTCTCCCTTCGGGAAGCGTGGCGCTTTCTCATAGCTCACGCTGTAGGTATCTCAGTTCGGTGTAGGTCG
TTCGCTCCAAGCTGGGCTGTGTGCACGAACCCCCCGTTCAGCCCGACCGCTGCGCCTTATCCGGTAACTA
TCGTCTTGAGTCCAACCCGGTAAGACACGACTTATCGCCACTGGCAGCAGCCACTGGTAACAGGATTAGC
AGAGCGAGGTATGTAGGCGGTGCTACAGAGTTCTTGAAGTGGTGGCCTAACTACGGCTACACTAGAAGAA
CAGTATTTGGTATCTGCGCTCTGCTGAAGCCAGTTACCTTCGGAAAAAGAGTTGGTAGCTCTTGATCCGG
CAAACAAACCACCGCTGGTAGCGGTGGTTTTTTTGTTTGCAAGCAGCAGATTACGCGCAGAAAAAAAGGA
TCTCAAGAAGATCCTTTGATCTTTTCTACGGGGTCTGACGCTCAGTGGAACGAAAACTCACGTTAAGGGA
TTTTGGTCATGAGATTATCAAAAAGGATCTTCACCTAGATCCTTTTAAATTAAAAATGAAGTTTTAAATC
AATCTAAAGTATATATGAGTAAACTTGGTCTGACAGTTACCAATGCTTAATCAGTGAGGCACCTATCTCA
GCGATCTGTCTATTTCGTTCATCCATAGTTGCCTGACTCCCCGTCGTGTAGATAACTACGATACGGGAGG
GCTTACCATCTGGCCCCAGTGCTGCAATGATACCGCGAGACCCACGCTCACCGGCTCCAGATTTATCAGC
AATAAACCAGCCAGCCGGAAGGGCCGAGCGCAGAAGTGGTCCTGCAACTTTATCCGCCTCCATCCAGTCT
ATTAATTGTTGCCGGGAAGCTAGAGTAAGTAGTTCGCCAGTTAATAGTTTGCGCAACGTTGTTGCCATTG
CTACAGGCATCGTGGTGTCACGCTCGTCGTTTGGTATGGCTTCATTCAGCTCCGGTTCCCAACGATCAAG
GCGAGTTACATGATCCCCCATGTTGTGCAAAAAAGCGGTTAGCTCCTTCGGTCCTCCGATCGTTGTCAGA
AGTAAGTTGGCCGCAGTGTTATCACTCATGGTTATGGCAGCACTGCATAATTCTCTTACTGTCATGCCAT
CCGTAAGATGCTTTTCTGTGACTGGTGAGTACTCAACCAAGTCATTCTGAGAATAGTGTATGCGGCGACC
GAGTTGCTCTTGCCCGGCGTCAATACGGGATAATACCGCGCCACATAGCAGAACTTTAAAAGTGCTCATC
ATTGGAAAACGTTCTTCGGGGCGAAAACTCTCAAGGATCTTACCGCTGTTGAGATCCAGTTCGATGTAAC
CCACTCGTGCACCCAACTGATCTTCAGCATCTTTTACTTTCACCAGCGTTTCTGGGTGAGCAAAAACAGG
AAGGCAAAATGCCGCAAAAAAGGGAATAAGGGCGACACGGAAATGTTGAATACTCATACTCTTCCTTTTT
CAATATTATTGAAGCATTTATCAGGGTTATTGTCTCATGAGCGGATACATATTTGAATGTATTTAGAAAA
ATAAACAAATAGGGGTTCCGCGCACATTTCCCCGAAAAGTGCCACCTGACGTCTAAGAAACCATTATTAT
CATGACATTAACCTATAAAAATAGGCGTATCACGAGGCCCTTTCGTCTCGCGCGTTTCGGTGATGACGGT
GAAAACCTCTGACACATGCAGCTCCCGGAGACGGTCACAGCTTGTCTGTAAGCGGATGCCGGGAGCAGAC
AAGCCCGTCAGGGCGCGTCAGCGGGTGTTGGCGGGTGTCGGGGCTGG
Features (pLannotate 1.2.2; 11 found; start..end, strand, type, name):
    102..259     -  CDS            lacZα (fragment): LacZα fragment of β-galactosidase; lacZ fragment
    307..325     +  promoter       T7 promoter: promoter for bacteriophage T7 RNA polymerase
   1420..1436    -  protein_bind   lac operator: The lac repressor binds to the lac operator to inhibit transcription in E. coli. This inhibition can be relieved by adding lactose or isopropyl-β-D-thiogalactopyranoside (IPTG). lac repressor encoded by lacI
   1444..1474    -  promoter       lac promoter: promoter for the E. coli lac operon
   1489..1510    -  protein_bind   CAP binding site: CAP binding activates transcription in the presence of cAMP. E. coli catabolite activator protein
   1523..1615    -  CDS            lacI (fragment): lac repressor; lacI; The lac repressor binds to the lac operator to inhibit transcription in E. coli. This inhibition can be relieved by adding lactose or isopropyl-β-D-thiogalactopyranoside (IPTG).
   1798..2386    -  rep_origin     ori: high-copy-number ColE1/pMB1/pBR322/pUC origin of replication
   2557..3417    -  CDS            AmpR: β-lactamase; bla; confers resistance to ampicillin, carbenicillin, and related antibiotics
   3418..3522    -  promoter       AmpR promoter: bla
   3617..3652    +  CDS            rop (fragment): Rop protein, which maintains plasmids at low copy number; rop
   3754..96      +  misc_feature   bom (fragment) (across the origin): basis of mobility region from pBR322
