[The description below was written by a language model from this plasmid's Addgene catalogue record and pLannotate feature annotations shown in this document.]
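Description:
MTST5 is a pUC57-based E. coli cloning plasmid that serves as a template for making a synthetic RNA internal standard. The backbone carries the high-copy ColE1/pUC-type origin of replication and the AmpR β-lactamase gene with its own promoter, so it is maintained under ampicillin selection. The catalogue lists a total size of about 3.7 kb, consistent with the 3,757 nt sequenced record. Remnants typical of pUC vectors are also annotated: a lacZα fragment, the lac promoter, lac operator and CAP binding site flanking the cloning region, plus short fragments of lacI, rop and the pBR322 bom region that have no evident functional role here.

The payload is a custom-designed synthetic DNA fragment of about 1 kb (1,006 bp), recorded as cloned between EcoRV and PmeI sites and deliberately built to lack homology to natural sequences. No features are annotated within the insert itself, as expected for an artificial sequence. The gap in the feature table between the T7 promoter and the lac operator matches its expected position. The bacteriophage T7 promoter lies immediately upstream, allowing T7 RNA polymerase to transcribe the fragment in vitro into a defined RNA of known sequence and length.

According to the record, this RNA is used as an internal standard for RNA-seq in metatranscriptomics. Because reads from the standard cannot be confused with transcripts from the microbial community, adding a known quantity to a sample lets its recovery in the sequence data be used for quantitative analysis of metatranscriptomes. The name suggests it is one of a numbered series of such standards, though the record describes only this construct.
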