Addgene plasmid #86602: MTST5
Purpose: Custom designed synthetic DNA fragment lacking homology to natural sequences for preparation of internal standards for RNA-seq in metatranscriptomics.
Depositing lab: Mary Ann Moran. Depositing organization: University of Georgia. Publication: Use of internal standards for quantitative metatranscriptome and metagenome analysis. Satinsky BM, Gifford SM, Crump BC, Moran MA. Methods Enzymol. 2013;531:237-50. doi: 10.1016/B978-0-12-407863-5.00012-5. PubMed 24060124.
Backbone
  Vector backbone: pUC57
  Backbone manufacturer: Genewiz
  Backbone size w/o insert (bp): 2700
  Total vector size (bp): 3700
  Vector type: Internal standard reverse transcription
Growth in bacteria
  Bacterial resistance: Ampicillin, 100 μg/mL
  Growth temperature: 37°C
  Growth strain: DH5alpha
  Copy number: Unknown
Gene/Insert
  Gene/Insert name: MTST5 (alt name: MTST5)
  Species: Synthetic
  Insert size (bp): 1006
  Promoter: T7
  Cloning method: Restriction Enzyme; 5′ cloning site EcoRV (unknown if destroyed); 3′ cloning site PmeI (unknown if destroyed)
  Sequencing primers: 5′ GTAAAACGACGGCCAGTG; 3′ GGAAACAGCTATGACCATG
Terms and licenses: Academic/Nonprofit Terms; Industry Terms
How to cite: MTST5 was a gift from Mary Ann Moran (Addgene plasmid # 86602 ; http://n2t.net/addgene:86602 ; RRID:Addgene_86602)
