>Addgene plasmid #86602 | MTST5 | depositor partial sequence | sequence record 168791 | Internal sequence, PmeI restriction site
GGGTTCGGTGGTCTATACTACTACCTAAGTTGGATGTACTGGTGGAAGTGCTACCAACACAGTAATGCTG
GTATAGGTAGGCAACACTACGACTTCAGGAAGAGTCTAACGAATGTATGCATAATACTAATGCCTTACAT
GTGGAAGCACCCTATAACGGACAGGATGAGGCACAGGCACATGTGCAGGCAAGCTTTCAAGTGGATGTGC
GGTGAAAATAAGTTCTGGCTAGTAAGGGCTATGGAAAATCAACCTGACGAAAGGATACTAGCTCAAATGA
CGATAACGGACAGTGACTGGCAACCTGAAGAATGGTACAAGAAGAGGCACGACCCTGGTGAAAATGACGT
AATAAGGTGCGTATACATAGGTATAGAAAATCTAGTAAATGCTACGTGCCCTGACATGGAAGACTACTAC
GCTATGACGGGTAATAAGCCTCTACTAGAACTAAATAGTATAGGTCCTTGCACGCAATGCACGGTACACA
AGCTAGAAGGTGTACACTGCATATGGTGGATAGTAAGGAGGGACCACTTCCCTGTACCTATAATACAAAT
AGTAGACGTATTCAATCTATACAATTTCGCTAGTGGTACGGTACTATGCATACAACACGCTGCTCACCCT
TGGGGTGACTGGATGTTCGACGTACAATACGAAAGTTGCAGGATGTACAGGTGGTGGATGACGAGGAATG
ACTGGAGTGGTCCTAATAAGTGGAGTGGTGCTCACAGTATATGCCAACCTCACTGCTGCAGGAGTGACGA
CAGTAGGGTAAGTAAGAGGATGGCTACGGTAACGAAGGAAGTAGTAGAAATGAGTCACATGGACCTAAAG
AGGAGTGCTTACTGCAATAGGACGCAACTAGAAGAATACGACGCTTTCTACACGAGGTGGAAGTTCGTAC
CTTGGATGTACCCTGCTCCTCTACCTTGCGAAGTACAAGACTTCGTAACGAGGAGGACGTTCGACTACCC
TGACCCTACGGCTTGCGGTCTAGTTT
